Addgene plasmid #228656: SPOV strain SM-6 V-1 NS2B-NS3 protease fusion with non cleavable linker
Purpose: Bacterial expression of the fusion of the NS2B-NS3 protease from Spondweni virus for biochemical assay
Depositing lab: ASAP Discovery & Frank von Delft. Depositing organization: University of Oxford.
Backbone
  Vector backbone: pNIC-NHSTIIT-GG
  Backbone manufacturer: Centre for Medicines Discovery
  Vector type: Bacterial Expression
Growth in bacteria
  Bacterial resistance: Kanamycin, 50 μg/mL
  Growth temperature: 37°C
  Growth strain: DH5alpha
  Copy number: High Copy
Gene/Insert
  Gene/Insert name: Spondweni virus portion of NS2B protease fused to NS3
  Species: Spondweni virus
  Insert size (bp): 885
  GenBank ID: YP_009222008.1
  Tag / fusion protein: His-Twin Strep-Tev (N terminal on insert)
  Cloning method: Golden Gate
Terms and licenses: Academic/Nonprofit Terms; Industry Terms: Not Available to Industry
Depositor comments: Fusion of SPOV NS2B and NS3 proteases
How to cite: SPOV strain SM-6 V-1 NS2B-NS3 protease fusion with non cleavable linker was a gift from ASAP Discovery & Frank von Delft (Addgene plasmid # 228656 ; http://n2t.net/addgene:228656 ; RRID:Addgene_228656)
