[The description below was written by a language model from this plasmid's Addgene catalogue record and pLannotate feature annotations shown in this document.]
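Description:
SPOV strain SM-6 V-1 NS2B-NS3 protease fusion with non cleavable linker is a bacterial expression plasmid built on the pNIC-NHSTIIT-GG backbone, a pET-style T7 vector adapted for Golden Gate cloning. The sequenced plasmid is about 6.1 kb. It carries a kanamycin resistance gene (aminoglycoside phosphotransferase) for selection and a ColE1/pBR322-type origin accompanied by the bom site and rop gene. The catalogue lists it as high copy, although rop normally moderates copy number. An f1 origin is also present, along with residual tetracycline-resistance fragments left over from the backbone lineage that are not functional markers.

The payload is an 885 bp insert from Spondweni virus, in which a portion of the NS2B cofactor is joined to the NS3 protease domain through a linker that the protease cannot cleave, giving a single-chain enzyme. Expression is driven by a T7 promoter with an adjacent lac operator and the T7 gene 10 ribosome binding site, and it ends at a T7 terminator. The plasmid-borne lacI gene supplies repressor, so transcription is IPTG-inducible in hosts that provide T7 RNA polymerase. According to the record, the protein carries an N-terminal His tag and Twin-Strep tag followed by a TEV protease site, allowing affinity purification and tag removal; the automated annotation does not call these elements individually. That annotation labels the insert by homology to the Zika virus polyprotein, and the NS5 function text attached to that match does not describe this insert. Short His and solubility-tag fragments annotated downstream of the insert appear to be backbone remnants, and the record does not state whether they are translated. The construct is intended to produce recombinant protease for biochemical assays.
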