Features (pLannotate 1.2.2; 19 found; start..end, strand, type, name):
     30..48      +  promoter       T7 promoter: promoter for bacteriophage T7 RNA polymerase
     49..73      +  protein_bind   lac operator: The lac repressor binds to the lac operator to inhibit transcription in E. coli. This inhibition can be relieved by adding lactose or isopropyl-β-D-thiogalactopyranoside (IPTG). lac repressor encoded by lacI
     88..110     +  RBS            RBS: efficient ribosome binding site from bacteriophage T7 gene 10 (Olins and Rangwala, 1989)
    286..996     +  CDS            POLG_ZIKVF (fragment): Experimental evidence at protein level: Swiss-Prot protein existence level 1. [RNA-directed RNA polymerase NS5]: Replicates the viral (+) and (-) RNA genome, and performs the capping of genomes in the cytoplasm (PubMed:30951555). Methylates viral RNA cap at guanine N-7 and ribose 2'-O positions. Once sufficient NS5 is expressed, binds to the cap-proximal structure and inhibits further translation of the viral genome (By similarity). Besides its role in RNA genome replication, also prevents the establishment of a cellular antiviral state by blocking the interferon-alpha/beta (IFN-alpha/beta) si
   1041..1058    +  CDS            9xHis (fragment): 9xHis affinity tag
   1068..1117    +  CDS            SET1 (fragment): solubility-enhancement tag derived from T7 phage gene 10B
   1125..1172    +  terminator     T7 terminator: transcription terminator for bacteriophage T7 RNA polymerase
   1209..1567    +  rep_origin     f1 ori (sequence partly withheld): f1 bacteriophage origin of replication; arrow indicates direction of (+) strand synthesis
   1690..1747    +  promoter       AmpR promoter (fragment): bla
   1756..2571    -  CDS            KanR: aminoglycoside phosphotransferase; aph(3')-Ia; confers resistance to kanamycin in bacteria or G418 (Geneticin®) in eukaryotes
   2693..3281    +  rep_origin     ori: high-copy-number ColE1/pMB1/pBR322/pUC origin of replication
   3467..3606    -  misc_feature   bom: basis of mobility region from pBR322
   3708..3899    -  CDS            rop: Rop protein, which maintains plasmids at low copy number; rop
   3916..4296    +  CDS            YPB1_ECOLX: Protein predicted: Swiss-Prot protein existence level 4. From Escherichia coli.
   4368..4659    -  CDS            TcR (fragment): tetracycline efflux protein; tet; confers resistance to tetracycline
   4674..4695    -  protein_bind   CAP binding site: CAP binding activates transcription in the presence of cAMP. E. coli catabolite activator protein
   4708..5790    -  CDS            lacI: lac repressor; lacI; The lac repressor binds to the lac operator to inhibit transcription in E. coli. This inhibition can be relieved by adding lactose or isopropyl-β-D-thiogalactopyranoside (IPTG).
   5791..5868    -  promoter       lacI promoter: lacI
   5876..8       -  CDS            TcR (fragment) (across the origin): tetracycline efflux protein; tet; confers resistance to tetracycline
>Addgene plasmid #228656 | SPOV strain SM-6 V-1 NS2B-NS3 protease fusion with non cleavable linker | addgene full sequence | sequence record 461582 | Addgene NGS Result
AGAGGATCGAGATCTCGATCCCGCGAAATTAATACGACTCACTATAGGGGAATTGTGAGCGGATAACAAT
TCCCCTCTAGAAATAATTTTGTTTAACTTTAAGAAGGAGATATACATATGCACCATCATCATCATCATTC
TTCTGGTGCGAGCTGGAGTCACCCACAATTCGAGAAAGGTGGTGGCTCTGGTGGCGGTTCAGGCGGCTCC
GCCTGGTCCCATCCACAGTTTGAAAAGGGTTCTGGTGTAGATCTGGGTACCGAGAACCTGTACTTCCAAT
CCATGTCGGGGAAGTCGGTTGATATGTATATCGAAAAGGTCTGTGACATATCATGGGACAAGGACGCAGA
GATCACGGGGACGTCACCTCGCCTTGACGTAGCCTTGGATGACAGTGGAGACTTCTCTCTTATCCAAGAT
GATGGCCCACCAACGCGCGAGGGCGGCGGTGGCAGCGGTGGTGGTGGTGGTGCAATGTGGGACATTCCTA
GCCCGAGAGAGGTGAAGAAGGGTGAAACAACCGCTGGCGTCTATCGTATTATGACACGTAAGCTGTTAGG
TTCAACCCAAGTAGGGGCTGGAGTCATGCATGAGGGTGTCTTCCACACGATGTGGCACGTAACAAAGGGG
TCCGCACTCCGCTCGGGCGAGGGACGTCTGGATCCGTATTGGGGCAACGTAAAGCAAGATCTGATCTCAT
ACTGCGGACCGTGGAAGTTGGACGGGAAATGGGACGGCGTTAGCGAGGTACAACTGATAGCTGTAGCCCC
TGGCGAGCGTGCCCGTAATGTCCAAACCAAACCAGGTGTGTTTAAGACGACCGATGGTGAGATCGGAGCC
CTTGCCTTAGATTTTCCGGGCGGATCGAGTGGGAGTCCAATTATCGACAAGAACGGGCATGTTATCGGCT
TATACGGTAACGGGGTCGTTGTTAAAAGTGGTTCTTATGTAAGTGCGATAATGCAAACGGAGAAGATGGA
AGAGCCCGCAGTGGATTAATGACTCGAGCACCCGTCGACAAGCTTGCGGCCGCACTCGAGCACCACCACC
ACCACCACTGAGATCCGGCTGCTAACAAAGCCCGAAAGGAAGCTGAGTTGGCTGCTGCCACCGCTGAGCA
ATAACTAGCATAACCCCTTGGGGCCTCTAAACGGGTCTTGAGGGGTTTTTTGCTGAAAGGAGGAACTATA
TCCGGATTGGCGAATGGG
[124 nt withheld, positions 1209-1332]
C
[91 nt withheld, positions 1334-1424]
A
[49 nt withheld, positions 1426-1474]
CCTTTGACGTTGGAGTCCACGTTCTTT
[37 nt withheld, positions 1502-1538]
ACCCTATCTCGGTCTATTCTTTTGATTTATAAGGGATTTTGCCGATTTCGGCCTATTGGTTAAAAAATGA
GCTTATTTAACAAAAATTTAACGCGAATTTTAACAAAATATTAACGCTTACAATTTAGGTGGCACTTTTC
GGGGAAATGTGCGCGGAACCCCTATTTGTTTATTTTTCTAAATACATTCAAATATGTATCCGCTCATGAA
TTAATTCTTAGAAAAACTCATCGAGCATCAAATGAAACTGCAATTTATTCATATCAGGATTATCAATACC
ATATTTTTGAAAAAGCCGTTTCTGTAATGAAGGAGAAAACTCACCGAGGCAGTTCCATAGGATGGCAAGA
TCCTGGTATCGGTCTGCTATTCCGACTCGTCCAACATCAATACAACCTATTAATTTCCCCTCGTCAAAAA
TAAGGTTATCAAGTGAGAAATCACCATGAGTGACGACTGAATCCGGTGAGAATGGCAAAAGTTTATGCAT
TTCTTTCCAGACTTGTTCAACAGGCCAGCCATTACGCTCGTCATCAAAATCACTCGCATCAACCAAACCG
TTATTCATTCGTGATTGCGCCTGAGCGAGACGAAATACGCGATCGCTGTTAAAAGGACAATTACAAACAG
GAATCGAATGCAACCGGCGCAGGAACACTGCCAGCGCATCAACAATATTTTCACCTGAATCAGGATATTC
TTCTAATACCTGGAATGCTGTTTTCCCGGGGATCGCAGTGGTGAGTAACCATGCATCATCAGGAGTACGG
ATAAAATGCTTGATGGTCGGAAGAGGCATAAATTCCGTCAGCCAGTTTAGTCTGACCATCTCATCTGTAA
CATCATTGGCAACGCTACCTTTGCCATGTTTCAGAAACAACTCTGGCGCATCGGGCTTCCCATACAATCG
ATAGATTGTCGCACCTGATTGCCCGACATTATCGCGAGCCCATTTATACCCATATAAATCAGCATCCATG
TTGGAATTTAATCGCGGCCTAGAGCAAGACGTTTCCCGTTGAATATGGCTCATAACACCCCTTGTATTAC
TGTTTATGTAAGCAGACAGTTTTATTGTTCATGACCAAAATCCCTTAACGTGAGTTTTCGTTCCACTGAG
CGTCAGACCCCGTAGAAAAGATCAAAGGATCTTCTTGAGATCCTTTTTTTCTGCGCGTAATCTGCTGCTT
GCAAACAAAAAAACCACCGCTACCAGCGGTGGTTTGTTTGCCGGATCAAGAGCTACCAACTCTTTTTCCG
AAGGTAACTGGCTTCAGCAGAGCGCAGATACCAAATACTGTCCTTCTAGTGTAGCCGTAGTTAGGCCACC
ACTTCAAGAACTCTGTAGCACCGCCTACATACCTCGCTCTGCTAATCCTGTTACCAGTGGCTGCTGCCAG
TGGCGATAAGTCGTGTCTTACCGGGTTGGACTCAAGACGATAGTTACCGGATAAGGCGCAGCGGTCGGGC
TGAACGGGGGGTTCGTGCACACAGCCCAGCTTGGAGCGAACGACCTACACCGAACTGAGATACCTACAGC
GTGAGCTATGAGAAAGCGCCACGCTTCCCGAAGGGAGAAAGGCGGACAGGTATCCGGTAAGCGGCAGGGT
CGGAACAGGAGAGCGCACGAGGGAGCTTCCAGGGGGAAACGCCTGGTATCTTTATAGTCCTGTCGGGTTT
CGCCACCTCTGACTTGAGCGTCGATTTTTGTGATGCTCGTCAGGGGGGCGGAGCCTATGGAAAAACGCCA
GCAACGCGGCCTTTTTACGGTTCCTGGCCTTTTGCTGGCCTTTTGCTCACATGTTCTTTCCTGCGTTATC
CCCTGATTCTGTGGATAACCGTATTACCGCCTTTGAGTGAGCTGATACCGCTCGCCGCAGCCGAACGACC
GAGCGCAGCGAGTCAGTGAGCGAGGAAGCGGAAGAGCGCCTGATGCGGTATTTTCTCCTTACGCATCTGT
GCGGTATTTCACACCGCAATGGTGCACTCTCAGTACAATCTGCTCTGATGCCGCATAGTTAAGCCAGTAT
ACACTCCGCTATCGCTACGTGACTGGGTCATGGCTGCGCCCCGACACCCGCCAACACCCGCTGACGCGCC
CTGACGGGCTTGTCTGCTCCCGGCATCCGCTTACAGACAAGCTGTGACCGTCTCCGGGAGCTGCATGTGT
CAGAGGTTTTCACCGTCATCACCGAAACGCGCGAGGCAGCTGCGGTAAAGCTCATCAGCGTGGTCGTGAA
GCGATTCACAGATGTCTGCCTGTTCATCCGCGTCCAGCTCGTTGAGTTTCTCCAGAAGCGTTAATGTCTG
GCTTCTGATAAAGCGGGCCATGTTAAGGGCGGTTTTTTCCTGTTTGGTCACTGATGCCTCCGTGTAAGGG
GGATTTCTGTTCATGGGGGTAATGATACCGATGAAACGAGAGAGGATGCTCACGATACGGGTTACTGATG
ATGAACATGCCCGGTTACTGGAACGTTGTGAGGGTAAACAACTGGCGGTATGGATGCGGCGGGACCAGAG
AAAAATCACTCAGGGTCAATGCCAGCGCTTCGTTAATACAGATGTAGGTGTTCCACAGGGTAGCCAGCAG
CATCCTGCGATGCAGATCCGGAACATAATGGTGCAGGGCGCTGACTTCCGCGTTTCCAGACTTTACGAAA
CACGGAAACCGAAGACCATTCATGTTGTTGCTCAGGTCGCAGACGTTTTGCAGCAGCAGTCGCTTCACGT
TCGCTCGCGTATCGGTGATTCATTCTGCTAACCAGTAAGGCAACCCCGCCAGCCTAGCCGGGTCCTCAAC
GACAGGAGCACGATCATGCGCACCCGTGGGGCCGCCATGCCGGCGATAATGGCCTGCTTCTCGCCGAAAC
GTTTGGTGGCGGGACCAGTGACGAAGGCTTGAGCGAGGGCGTGCAAGATTCCGAATACCGCAAGCGACAG
GCCGATCATCGTCGCGCTCCAGCGAAAGTGGTCCTCGCCGAAAATGACCCAGAGCGCTGCCGGCACCTGT
CCTACGAGTTGCATGATAAAGAAGACAGTCATAAGTGCGGCGACGATAGTCATGCCCCGCGCCCACCGGA
AGGAGCTGACTGGGTTGAAGGCTCTCAAGGGCATCGGTCGAGATCCCGGTGCCTAATGAGTGAGCTAACT
TACATTAATTGCGTTGCGCTCACTGCCCGCTTTCCAGTCGGGAAACCTGTCGTGCCAGCTGCATTAATGA
ATCGGCCAACGCGCGGGGAGAGGCGGTTTGCGTATTGGGCGCCAGGGTGGTTTTTCTTTTCACCAGTGAG
ACGGGCAACAGCTGATTGCCCTTCACCGCCTGGCCCTGAGAGAGTTGCAGCAAGCGGTCCACGCTGGTTT
GCCCCAGCAGGCGAAAATCCTGTTTGATGGTGGTTAACGGCGGGATATAACATGAGCTGTCTTCGGTATC
GTCGTATCCCACTACCGAGATATCCGCACCAACGCGCAGCCCGGACTCGGTAATGGCGCGCATTGCGCCC
AGCGCCATCTGATCGTTGGCAACCAGCATCGCAGTGGGAACGATGCCCTCATTCAGCATTTGCATGGTTT
GTTGAAAACCGGACATGGCACTCCAGTCGCCTTCCCGTTCCGCTATCGGCTGAATTTGATTGCGAGTGAG
ATATTTATGCCAGCCAGCCAGACGCAGACGCGCCGAGACAGAACTTAATGGGCCCGCTAACAGCGCGATT
TGCTGGTGACCCAATGCGACCAGATGCTCCACGCCCAGTCGCGTACCGTCTTCATGGGAGAAAATAATAC
TGTTGATGGGTGTCTGGTCAGAGACATCAAGAAATAACGCCGGAACATTAGTGCAGGCAGCTTCCACAGC
AATGGCATCCTGGTCATCCAGCGGATAGTTAATGATCAGCCCACTGACGCGTTGCGCGAGAAGATTGTGC
ACCGCCGCTTTACAGGCTTCGACGCCGCTTCGTTCTACCATCGACACCACCACGCTGGCACCCAGTTGAT
CGGCGCGAGATTTAATCGCCGCGACAATTTGCGACGGCGCGTGCAGGGCCAGACTGGAGGTGGCAACGCC
AATCAGCAACGACTGTTTGCCCGCCAGTTGTTGTGCCACGCGGTTGGGAATGTAATTCAGCTCCGCCATC
GCCGCTTCCACTTTTTCCCGCGTTTTCGCAGAAACGTGGCTGGCCTGGTTCACCACGCGGGAAACGGTCT
GATAAGAGACACCGGCATACTCTGCGACATCGTATAACGTTACTGGTTTCACATTCACCACCCTGAATTG
ACTCTCTTCCGGGCGCTATCATGCCATACCGCGAAAGGTTTTGCGCCATTCGATGGTGTCCGGGATCTCG
ACGCTCTCCCTTATGCGACTCCTGCATTAGGAAGCAGCCCAGTAGTAGGTTGAGGCCGTTGAGCACCGCC
GCCGCAAGGAATGGTGCATGCAAGGAGATGGCGCCCAACAGTCCCCCGGCCACGGGGCCTGCCACCATAC
CCACGCCGAAACAAGCGCTCATGAGCCCGAAGTGGCGAGCCCGATCTTCCCCATCGGTGATGTCGGCGAT
ATAGGCGCCAGCAACCGCACCTGTGGCGCCGGTGATGCCGGCCACGATGCGTCCGGCGT
