>Addgene plasmid #228656 | SPOV strain SM-6 V-1 NS2B-NS3 protease fusion with non cleavable linker | depositor partial sequence | sequence record 449317 | Coding region for expression
ATGCACCATCATCATCATCATTCTTCTGGTGCGAGCTGGAGTCACCCACAATTCGAGAAAGGTGGTGGCT
CTGGTGGCGGTTCAGGCGGCTCCGCCTGGTCCCATCCACAGTTTGAAAAGGGTTCTGGTGTAGATCTGGG
TACCGAGAACCTGTACTTCCAATCCATGTCGGGGAAGTCGGTTGATATGTATATCGAAAAGGTCTGTGAC
ATATCATGGGACAAGGACGCAGAGATCACGGGGACGTCACCTCGCCTTGACGTAGCCTTGGATGACAGTG
GAGACTTCTCTCTTATCCAAGATGATGGCCCACCAACGCGCGAGGGCGGCGGTGGCAGCGGTGGTGGTGG
TGGTGCAATGTGGGACATTCCTAGCCCGAGAGAGGTGAAGAAGGGTGAAACAACCGCTGGCGTCTATCGT
ATTATGACACGTAAGCTGTTAGGTTCAACCCAAGTAGGGGCTGGAGTCATGCATGAGGGTGTCTTCCACA
CGATGTGGCACGTAACAAAGGGGTCCGCACTCCGCTCGGGCGAGGGACGTCTGGATCCGTATTGGGGCAA
CGTAAAGCAAGATCTGATCTCATACTGCGGACCGTGGAAGTTGGACGGGAAATGGGACGGCGTTAGCGAG
GTACAACTGATAGCTGTAGCCCCTGGCGAGCGTGCCCGTAATGTCCAAACCAAACCAGGTGTGTTTAAGA
CGACCGATGGTGAGATCGGAGCCCTTGCCTTAGATTTTCCGGGCGGATCGAGTGGGAGTCCAATTATCGA
CAAGAACGGGCATGTTATCGGCTTATACGGTAACGGGGTCGTTGTTAAAAGTGGTTCTTATGTAAGTGCG
ATAATGCAAACGGAGAAGATGGAAGAGCCCGCAGTGGATTAATGA
